>Addgene plasmid #50428 | pFUSC8 | depositor full sequence | sequence record 75346 | pFUSC8 sequence 3029 bps
AACGGTGCAGCGGCTGTTGCCGGTGCTGTGCCAGGACCATGGCCTGACCCCGGACCAAGTGGTGGCTATC
GAGACGTCTAGACCAGCCAGGACAGAAATGCCTCGACTTCGCTGCTACCCAAGGTTGCCGGGTGACGCAC
ACCGTGGAAACGGATGAAGGCACGAACCCAGTGGACATAAGCCTGTTCGGTTCGTAAGCTGTAATGCAAG
TAGCGTATGCGCTCACGCAACTGGTCCAGAACCTTGACCGAACGCAGCGGTGGTAACGGCGCAGTGGCGG
TTTTCATGGCTTGTTATGACTGTTTTTTTGGGGTACAGTCTATGCCTCGGGCATCCAAGCAGCAAGCGCG
TTACGCCGTGGGTCGATGTTTGATGTTATGGAGCAGCAACGATGTTACGCAGCAGGGCAGTCGCCCTAAA
ACAAAGTTAAACATTATGAGGGAAGCGGTGATCGCCGAAGTATCGACTCAACTATCAGAGGTAGTTGGCG
TCATCGAGCGCCATCTCGAACCGACGTTGCTGGCCGTACATTTGTACGGCTCCGCAGTGGATGGCGGCCT
GAAGCCACACAGTGATATTGATTTGCTGGTTACGGTGACCGTAAGGCTTGATGAAACAACGCGGCGAGCT
TTGATCAACGACCTTTTGGAAACTTCGGCTTCCCCTGGAGAGAGCGAGATTCTCCGCGCTGTAGAAGTCA
CCATTGTTGTGCACGACGACATCATTCCGTGGCGTTATCCAGCTAAGCGCGAACTGCAATTTGGAGAATG
GCAGCGCAATGACATTCTTGCAGGTATCTTCGAGCCAGCCACGATCGACATTGATCTGGCTATCTTGCTG
ACAAAAGCAAGAGAACATAGCGTTGCCTTGGTAGGTCCAGCGGCGGAGGAACTCTTTGATCCGGTTCCTG
AACAGGATCTATTTGAGGCGCTAAATGAAACCTTAACGCTATGGAACTCGCCGCCCGACTGGGCTGGCGA
TGAGCGAAATGTAGTGCTTACGTTGTCCCGCATTTGGTACAGCGCAGTAACCGGCAAAATCGCGCCGAAG
GATGTCGCTGCCGACTGGGCAATGGAGCGCCTGCCGGCCCAGTATCAGCCCGTCATACTTGAAGCTAGAC
AGGCTTATCTTGGACAAGAAGAAGATCGCTTGGCCTCGCGCGCAGATCAGTTGGAAGAATTTGTCCACTA
CGTGAAAGGCGAGATCACCAAGGTAGTCGGCAAATAACCCTCGAGCCACCCATGACCAAAATCCCTTAAC
GTGAGTTACGCGTCGTTCCACTGAGCGTCAGACCCCGTAGAAAAGATCAAAGGATCTTCTTGAGATCCTT
TTTTTCTGCGCGTAATCTGCTGCTTGCAAACAAAAAAACCACCGCTACCAGCGGTGGTTTGTTTGCCGGA
TCAAGAGCTACCAACTCTTTTTCCGAAGGTAACTGGCTTCAGCAGAGCGCAGATACCAAATACTGTCCTT
CTAGTGTAGCCGTAGTTAGGCCACCACTTCAAGAACTCTGTAGCACCGCCTACATACCTCGCTCTGCTAA
TCCTGTTACCAGTGGCTGCTGCCAGTGGCGATAAGTCGTGTCTTACCGGGTTGGACTCAAGACGATAGTT
ACCGGATAAGGCGCAGCGGTCGGGCTGAACGGGGGGTTCGTGCACACAGCCCAGCTTGGAGCGAACGACC
TACACCGAACTGAGATACCTACAGCGTGAGCATTGAGAAAGCGCCACGCTTCCCGAAGGGAGAAAGGCGG
ACAGGTATCCGGTAAGCGGCAGGGTCGGAACAGGAGAGCGCACGAGGGAGCTTCCAGGGGGAAACGCCTG
GTATCTTTATAGTCCTGTCGGGTTTCGCCACCTCTGACTTGAGCGTCGATTTTTGTGATGCTCGTCAGGG
GGGCGGAGCCTATGGAAAAACGCCAGCAACGCGGCCTTTTTACGGTTCCTGGCCTTTTGCTGGCCTTTTG
CTCACATGTTCTTTCCTGCGTTATCCCCTGATTCTGTGGATAACCGTATTACCGCCTTTGAGTGAGCTGA
TACCGCTCGCCGCAGCCGAACGACCGAGCGCAGCGAGTCAGTGAGCGAGGAAGCGGAAGAGCGCCCAATA
CGCAAACCGCCTCTCCCCGCGCGTTGGCCGATTCATTAATGCAGCTGGCACGACAGGTTTCCCGACTGGA
AAGCGGGCAGTGAGCGCAACGCAATTAATACGCGTACCGCTAGCCAGGAAGAGTTTGTAGAAACGCAAAA
AGGCCATCCGTCAGGATGGCCTTCTGCTTAGTTTGATGCCTGGCAGTTTATGGCGGGCGTCCTGCCCGCC
ACCCTCCGGGCCGTTGCTTCACAACGTTCAAATCCGCTCCCGGCGGATTTGTCCTACTCAGGAGAGCGTT
CACCGACAAACAACAGATAAAACGAAAGGCCCAGTCTTCCGACTGAGCCTTTCGTTTTATTTGATGCCTG
GCAGTTCCCTACTCTCGCGTTAACGCTAGCATGGATGTTTTCCCAGTCACGACGTTGTAAAACGACGGCC
AGTCTTAAGCGTCTCCCCCTGAACCTGACCCCGGACCAAGTGGTGGCTATCGAGACCGGCGCCGCTACAG
GGCGCGTCCCATTCGCCATTCAGGCTGCGCAACTGTTGGGAAGGGCGATCGGTGCGGGCCTCTTCGCTAT
TACGCCAGCTGGCGAAAGGGGGATGTGCTGCAAGGCGATTAAGTTGGGTAACGCCAGGGTTTTCCCAGTC
ACGACGTTGTAAAACGACGGCCAGTGAGCGCGCGTAATACGACTCACTATAGGGCGAATTGGGTACCGGG
CCCCCCCTCGAGGTCCTCCAGCTTTTGTTCCCTTTAGTGAGGGTTAATTGCGCGCTTGGCGTAATCATGG
TCATAGCTGTTTCCTGTGTGAAATTGTTATCCGCTCACAATTCCACACAACATACGAGCCGGAAGCATAA
AGTGTAAAGCCTGGGGTGCCTAATGAGTGAGCTAACTCACATTAATTGCGTTGCGCTCACTGCCCGCTTT
CCACCGGTGGTCTCCTCGA
Features (pLannotate 1.2.2; 16 found; start..end, strand, type, name):
    174..197     +  promoter       Pc promoter (fragment): intI1 (promoter lies within the coding sequence); class 1 integron promoter
    373..429     +  CDS            GmR (fragment): gentamycin acetyltransferase; aacC1; confers resistance to gentamycin
    436..1227    +  CDS            SmR: aminoglycoside adenylyltransferase (Murphy, 1985); aadA; confers resistance to spectinomycin and streptomycin
   1320..1908    +  rep_origin     ori: high-copy-number ColE1/pMB1/pBR322/pUC origin of replication
   2091..2183    +  CDS            lacI (fragment): lac repressor; lacI; The lac repressor binds to the lac operator to inhibit transcription in E. coli. This inhibition can be relieved by adding lactose or isopropyl-β-D-thiogalactopyranoside (IPTG).
   2238..2265    -  terminator     rrnB T2 terminator: transcription terminator T2 from the E. coli rrnB gene
   2397..2440    +  terminator     rrnB T1 terminator: Escherichia coli rrnB; transcription terminator T1 from the E. coli rrnB gene
   2487..2523    -  CDS            lacZα (fragment): LacZα fragment of β-galactosidase; lacZ fragment
   2579..2597    -  rep_origin     f1 ori (fragment): f1 bacteriophage origin of replication; arrow indicates direction of (+) strand synthesis
   2602..2757    -  CDS            lacZα (fragment): LacZα fragment of β-galactosidase; lacZ fragment
   2765..2783    +  promoter       T7 promoter: promoter for bacteriophage T7 RNA polymerase
   2792..2815    -  misc_feature   MCS (fragment): pBluescript multiple cloning site
   2831..2849    -  promoter       T3 promoter: promoter for bacteriophage T3 RNA polymerase
   2894..2910    -  protein_bind   lac operator: The lac repressor binds to the lac operator to inhibit transcription in E. coli. This inhibition can be relieved by adding lactose or isopropyl-β-D-thiogalactopyranoside (IPTG). lac repressor encoded by lacI
   2918..2948    -  promoter       lac promoter: promoter for the E. coli lac operon
   2963..2984    -  protein_bind   CAP binding site: CAP binding activates transcription in the presence of cAMP. E. coli catabolite activator protein
