[The description below was written by a language model from this plasmid's Addgene catalogue record and pLannotate feature annotations shown in this document.]
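Description:
pFUSC8 is a small (about 3 kb) empty bacterial cloning backbone designed as an intermediate array vector for the Golden Gate TALEN assembly system. According to the record it is derived from pFUSB8, with the DNA sequence between the AflII and FspI sites altered, and it is intended for building TAL effector repeat arrays 8.5 RVDs long. It was deposited in connection with work on megaTALs, a rare-cleaving nuclease architecture for genome engineering. The record does not describe exactly what the sequence alteration changes or which type IIS restriction sites are used for assembly.

The plasmid is maintained in E. coli at high copy from a ColE1/pUC-type origin and is selected with spectinomycin through the aadA aminoglycoside adenylyltransferase gene (SmR). A fragment of the class 1 integron Pc promoter and a short remnant of a gentamicin acetyltransferase gene lie upstream of aadA and appear to be leftovers of the resistance cassette's origin. The cloning region is a pBluescript-like lacZα cassette: a CAP binding site, lac promoter and lac operator drive lacZα, which is annotated only as fragments interrupted by a partial multiple cloning site flanked by T7 and T3 promoters. In Golden Gate array vectors of this family, such a cassette typically allows blue/white screening, with the lacZα segment replaced by the assembled repeat modules, although the record does not state this explicitly. rrnB T1 and T2 terminators, along with small lacI and f1 ori fragments, are also detected and are probably non-functional remnants. The plasmid carries no eukaryotic expression elements, so completed arrays would be moved into a final expression backbone.
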