Addgene plasmid #50428: pFUSC8
Purpose: (Empty Backbone) Plasmid compatible with the Golden Gate TALEN cloning system. To clone TAL effectors 8.5 RVDs long.
Depositing lab: Andrew Scharenberg. Depositing organization: University of Washington. Publication: megaTALs: a rare-cleaving nuclease architecture for therapeutic genome engineering. Boissel S, Jarjour J, Astrakhan A, Adey A, Gouble A, Duchateau P, Shendure J, Stoddard BL, Certo MT, Baker D, Scharenberg AM. Nucleic Acids Res. 2013 Nov 26. 10.1093/nar/gkt1224 PubMed 24285304.
Backbone
  Vector backbone: pFUSB8
  Modifications to backbone: Altered DNA sequence between the AflII and FspI sites.
Growth in bacteria
  Bacterial resistance: Spectinomycin, 50 μg/mL
  Growth temperature: 37°C
  Growth strain: DH5alpha
  Copy number: High Copy
Terms and licenses: Academic/Nonprofit Terms; Industry Terms: Not Available to Industry
How to cite: pFUSC8 was a gift from Andrew Scharenberg (Addgene plasmid # 50428 ; http://n2t.net/addgene:50428 ; RRID:Addgene_50428)
