>Addgene plasmid #50428 | pFUSC8 | addgene partial sequence | sequence record 78010 | M13_pUC_rev
TGACCATGATTACGCCAAGCGCGCAATTAACCCTCACTAAAGGGAACAAAAGCTGGAGGACCTCGAGGGG
GGGCCCGGTACCCAATTCGCCCTATAGTGAGTCGTATTACGCGCGCTCACTGGCCGTCGTTTTACAACGT
CGTGACTGGGAAAACCCTGGCGTTACCCAACTTAATCGCCTTGCAGCACATCCCCCTTTCGCCAGCTGGC
GTAATAGCGAAGAGGCCCGCACCGATCGCCCTTCCCAACAGTTGCGCAGCCTGAATGGCGAATGGGACGC
GCCCTGTAGCGGCGCCGGTCTCGATAGCCACCACTTGGTCCGGGGTCAGGTTCAGGGGGAGACGCTTAAG
ACTGGCCGTCGTTTTACAACGTCGTGACTGGGAAAACATCCATGCTAGCGTTAACGCGAGAGTAGGGAAC
TGCCAGGCATCAAATAAAACGAAAGGCTCAGTCGGAAGACTGGGCCTTTCGTTTTATCTGTTGTTTGTCG
GTGAACGCTCTCCTGAGTAGGACAAATCCGCCGGGAGCGGATTTGAACGTTGTGAAGCAACGGCCCGGAG
GGTGGCGGGCAGGACGCCCGCCATAAACTGCCAGGCATCAAACTAAGCAGAAGGCCATCCTGACGGATGG
CCTTTTTGCGTTTCTACAAACTCTTCCTGGCTAGCGGTACGCGTATTAATTGCGTTGCGCTCACTGCCCG
CTTTCCAGTCGGGAAACCTGTCGTGCCAGCTGCATTAATGAATCGGCCAACGCGCGGGGAGAGGCGGTTT
GCGTATTGGGCGCTCTTCCGCTTCCTCGCTCACTGACTCGCTGCGCTCGGTCGTTCGGCTGCGGCGAGCG
GTATCAGCTCACTCAAAGGCGGTAATACGGTTATCCACAGAATCAGGGGATAACGCAGGAAAGAACATGT
GAGCAAAAGGCCAGCAAAAGGCCAGGAACCGTAAAAAGGCCGCGTTGCTGGCGTTTTTCCATAGGCTCCG
CCC
