>Addgene plasmid #50428 | pFUSC8 | addgene partial sequence | sequence record 78523 | T7 5'-TAATACGACTCACTATAGGG-3'
CCCCTCGAGGTCCTCCAGCTTTTGTTCCCTTTAGTGAGGGTTAATTGCGCGCTTGGCGTAATCATGGTCA
TAGCTGTTTCCTGTGTGAAATTGTTATCCGCTCACAATTCCACACAACATACGAGCCGGAAGCATAAAGT
GTAAAGCCTGGGGTGCCTAATGAGTGAGCTAACTCACATTAATTGCGTTGCGCTCACTGCCCGCTTTCCA
CCGGTGGTCTCCTCGAAACGGTGCAGCGGCTGTTGCCGGTGCTGTGCCAGGACCATGGCCTGACCCCGGA
CCAAGTGGTGGCTATCGAGACGTCTAGACCAGCCAGGACAGAAATGCCTCGACTTCGCTGCTACCCAAGG
TTGCCGGGTGACGCACACCGTGGAAACGGATGAAGGCACGAACCCAGTGGACATAAGCCTGTTCGGTTCG
TAAGCTGTAATGCAAGTAGCGTATGCGCTCACGCAACTGGTCCAGAACCTTGACCGAACGCAGCGGTGGT
AACGGCGCAGTGGCGGTTTTCATGGCTTGTTATGACTGTTTTTTTGGGGTACAGTCTATGCCTCGGGCAT
CCAAGCAGCAAGCGCGTTACGCCGTGGGTCGATGTTTGATGTTATGGAGCAGCAACGATGTTACGCAGCA
GGGCAGTCGCCCTAAAACAAAGTTAAACATTATGAGGGAAGCGGTGATCGCCGAAGTATCGACTCAACTA
TCAGAGGTAGTTGGCGTCATCGAGCGCCATCTCGAACCGACGTTGCTGGCCGTACATTTGTACGGCTCCG
CAGTGGATGGCGGCCTGAAGCCACACAGTGATATTGATTTGCTGGTTACGGTGACCGTAAGGCTTGATGA
AACAACGCGGCGAGCTTTGATCAACGACCTTTTGGAAACTTC
